Addgene plasmid #30230: pETCON-E34/design_51
Depositing lab: David Baker. Depositing organization: University of Washington. Publication: Community-Wide Assessment of Protein-Interface Modeling Suggests Improvements to Design Methodology. Fleishman SJ, Whitehead TA, Strauch EM, Corn JE, Qin S, Zhou HX, Mitchell JC, Demerdash ON, Takeda-Shitaka M, Terashi G, Moal IH, Li X, Bates PA, Zacharias M, Park H, Ko JS, Lee H, Seok C, Bourquard T, Bernauer J, Poupon A, Aze J, Soner S, Ovali SK, Ozbek P, Tal NB, Haliloglu T, Hwang H, Vreven T, Pierce BG, Weng Z, Perez-Cano L, Pons C, Fernandez-Recio J, Jiang F, Yang F, Gong X, Cao L, Xu X, Liu B, Wang P, Li C, Wang C, Robert CH, Guharoy M, Liu S, Huang Y, Li L, Guo D, Chen Y, Xiao Y, London N, Itzhaki Z, Schueler-Furman O, Inbar Y, Patapov V, Cohen M, Schreiber G, Tsuchiya Y, Kanamori E, Standley DM, Nakamura H, Kinoshita K, Driggers CM, Hall RG, Morgan JL, Hsu VL, Zhan J, Yang Y, Zhou Y, Kastritis PL, Bonvin AM, Zhang W, Camacho CJ, Kilambi KP, Sircar A, Gray JJ, Ohue M, Uchikoga N, Matsuzaki Y, Ishida T, Akiyama Y, Khashan R, Bush S, Fouches D, Tropsha A, Esquivel-Rodriguez J, Kihara D, Stranges PB, Jacak R, Kuhlman B, Huang SY, Zou X, Wodak SJ, Janin J, Baker D. J Mol Biol. 2011 Sep 29. 10.1016/j.jmb.2011.09.031 PubMed 22001016.
Backbone
  Vector backbone: pETCON
  Backbone size w/o insert (bp): 5400
  Vector type: Yeast Expression
Growth in bacteria
  Bacterial resistance: Ampicillin, 100 μg/mL
  Growth temperature: 37°C
  Growth strain: DH5alpha
  Copy number: High Copy
Gene/Insert
  Gene/Insert name: Mtb ACP2 designed binding protein E34
  Species: Designed Sequence
  Insert size (bp): 630
  Cloning method: Restriction Enzyme; 5′ cloning site NdeI (not destroyed); 3′ cloning site XhoI (not destroyed)
  Sequencing primers: 5′ UP-GS
Resource information
  A portion of this plasmid was derived from a plasmid made by: Designed sequence
Terms and licenses: Academic/Nonprofit Terms; Industry Terms: Not Available to Industry
How to cite: pETCON-E34/design_51 was a gift from David Baker (Addgene plasmid # 30230 ; http://n2t.net/addgene:30230 ; RRID:Addgene_30230)
