[The description below was written by a language model from this plasmid's Addgene catalogue record.]
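Description:
pETCON-E34/design_51 is a yeast expression plasmid built on the pETCON backbone (about 5.4 kb without insert). It carries a roughly 630 bp, computationally designed open reading frame described as an Mtb ACP2 designed binding protein, E34. The insert is a fully designed sequence rather than a natural gene. It sits between NdeI and XhoI sites, both of which were preserved during cloning, so the design can be excised or swapped for other variants. In bacteria the plasmid is maintained at high copy under ampicillin selection.

The record gives no feature table. It therefore does not state the yeast promoter, the yeast selection marker, the yeast replication elements, or any fusion partners or epitope tags flanking the insert. pETCON-family vectors are generally used for yeast surface display, in which the cloned protein is fused to a cell-wall anchoring partner so that binding to a labelled target can be measured on intact cells. That architecture is not documented here, however, and should be confirmed from the full sequence.

The associated work is a community-wide assessment of protein-interface modelling aimed at improving design methodology. This suggests that the construct belongs to a set of designed binders, as the "design_51" label implies, whose experimental behaviour served as a benchmark for computational predictions. Its likely use is to express this candidate in yeast and test whether it binds its intended target, Mtb ACP2 (presumably a *Mycobacterium tuberculosis* acyl carrier protein, though the record does not expand the name). It could also serve as a starting template for further design or mutagenesis. The record does not say whether this particular design binds its target.
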