>Addgene plasmid #30230 | pETCON-E34/design_51 | depositor partial sequence | sequence record 13886 | Author sequence
CATATGGTTAAGTTTATTGAAATGGATATCAGAGATAAAGAAGCTTATGAATTGGCAAAGGAATGGTTCG
ATGAAGTTGTTGTTTCTATTAAATTCCAAAGATGGGTTAATAAGGAACAATTGAGAGAAGCTAGAAAGGA
ATACGGTAAAGTTGCAATCTTGTTGTCTAACCCATGGCCTGATTTGGTTGAATCTACTGTTCAAAAGTTT
AAATCATATTTGATCTATGTTGAATCCAACGATTTGAGAGTTATTAGATACTCAATCGAAAAGGGTGTTG
ATGCTATTATTTCCCCATGGGTTAATAGAAAAGATCCTGGTATTGATCATGTTTTGGCTAAGTTGATGGT
TAAAAAGAACGTTGCATTGGGTTTCAGTTTGAGACCATTGTTGTACTCTAACCCTTACGAAAGAGCTAAC
TTGTTAAGATTCATGATGAAAGCATGGAAGTTGGTTGAAAAGTACAAGGTTAGAAGATTCTTAACATCTT
CAGCACAAGAAAAATGGGATGTTAGATACCCAAGAGATTTGATCTCTTTGGGTGTTGTTATTGGTATGGA
AATTCCACAAGCTAAGGCATCCATTAGTATGTATCCTGAAATTATTTTGAAAAGATTAAAGTACCTCGAG
