>Addgene plasmid #30230 | pETCON-E34/design_51 | addgene partial sequence | sequence record 35407 | 30230 with GAL1
ACATTTTCAATTAAGATGCAGTTACTTCGCTGTTTTTCAATATTTTCTGTTATTGCTTCAGTTTTAGCAC
AGGAACTGACAACTATATGCGAGCAAATCCCCTCACCAACTTTAGAATCGACGCCGTACTCTTTGTCAAC
GACTACTATTTTGGCCAACGGGAAGGCAATGCAAGGAGTTTTTGAATATTACAAATCAGTAACGTTTGTC
AGTAATTGCGGTTCTCACCCCTCAACAACTAGCAAAGGCAGCCCCATAAACACACAGTATGTTTTTAAGG
ACAATAGCTCGACGATTGAAGGTAGATACCCATACGACGTTCCAGACTACGCTCTGCAGGCTAGTGGTGG
AGGAGGCTCTGGTGGAGGCGGTAGCGGAGGCGGAGGGTCGGCTAGCCATATGGTTAAGTTTATTGAAATG
GATATCAGAGATAAAGAAGCTTATGAATTGGCAAAGGAATGGTTCGATGAAGTTGTTGTTTCTATTAAAT
TCCAAAGATGGGTTAATAAGGAACAATTGAGAGAAGCTAGAAAGGAATACGGTAAAGTTGCAATCTTGTT
GTCTAACCCATGGCCTGATTTGGTTGAATCTACTGTTCAAAAGTTTAAATCATATTTGATCTATGTTGAA
TCCAACGATTTGAGAGTTATTAGATACTCAAT
